Addgene plasmid #32678: pEGFP-Sec24D
Depositing lab: Henry Lester. Depositing organization: California Institute of Technology. Publication: Trafficking of {alpha}4* Nicotinic Receptors Revealed by Superecliptic Phluorin: EFFECTS OF A {beta}4 AMYOTROPHIC LATERAL SCLEROSIS-ASSOCIATED MUTATION AND CHRONIC EXPOSURE TO NICOTINE. Richards CI, Srinivasan R, Xiao C, Mackey ED, Miwa JM, Lester HA. J Biol Chem. 2011 Sep 9;286(36):31241-9. Epub 2011 Jul 18. 10.1074/jbc.M111.256024 PubMed 21768117.
Backbone
  Vector backbone: pEYFP-C1
  Backbone manufacturer: BD Biosciences
  Backbone size w/o insert (bp): 4684
  Modifications to backbone: YFP was replaced with GFP
  Vector type: Mammalian Expression
  Selectable markers: Neomycin (select with G418)
Growth in bacteria
  Bacterial resistance: Kanamycin, 50 μg/mL
  Growth temperature: 37°C
  Growth strain: Top10
  Copy number: High Copy
Gene/Insert
  Gene/Insert name: Sec24D (alt name: SEC24 family, member D)
  Species: H. sapiens (human)
  Insert size (bp): 3168
  GenBank ID: AF130464
  Entrez Gene: SEC24D (a.k.a. CLCRP2)
  Promoter: CMV
  Tag / fusion protein: GFP (N terminal on backbone)
  Cloning method: Restriction Enzyme; 5′ cloning site EcoRI (not destroyed); 3′ cloning site XbaI (not destroyed)
  Sequencing primers: 5′ T7
Resource information
  A portion of this plasmid was derived from a plasmid made by: The original pEYFP-Sec24D construct was provided by Dr. David Stephens, Professor of Cell Biology, at the University of Bristol.
Terms and licenses: Academic/Nonprofit Terms; Industry Terms: Not Available to Industry
How to cite: pEGFP-Sec24D was a gift from Henry Lester (Addgene plasmid # 32678 ; http://n2t.net/addgene:32678 ; RRID:Addgene_32678)
