[The description below was written by a language model from this plasmid's Addgene catalogue record and pLannotate feature annotations shown in this document.]
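Description:
pEGFP-Sec24D is a mammalian expression plasmid built on the pEYFP-C1 backbone, in which the original YFP coding sequence was replaced with EGFP. It derives in part from an earlier pEYFP-Sec24D construct. In bacteria it is maintained at high copy through a ColE1/pUC-type origin and selected with kanamycin. An f1 origin is also present. A single NeoR/KanR (Tn5 aminoglycoside phosphotransferase) gene serves both hosts: a bacterial bla-type promoter sits directly upstream of an SV40 enhancer/early promoter, so the same open reading frame gives kanamycin resistance in E. coli and G418 resistance in transfected mammalian cells, with an HSV TK polyadenylation signal terminating the cassette. Short annotated fragments of ble, SV40 large T antigen and a bGH poly(A) signal appear to be residual backbone matches rather than functional elements.

The payload is human SEC24D, cloned between the EcoRI and XbaI sites of the multiple cloning site so that it lies downstream of EGFP. The human CMV immediate-early enhancer and promoter drive transcription of EGFP, a short linker derived from the cloning site, and the roughly 3.1 kb SEC24D coding sequence, followed by the SV40 poly(A) signal, producing Sec24D with an N-terminal GFP tag. Sec24D is a cargo-binding subunit of the COPII coat that assembles at endoplasmic reticulum exit sites, so the fluorescent fusion is generally useful as a live-cell marker of those sites. The associated publication concerns trafficking of α4-containing nicotinic receptors, which is consistent with use of the plasmid to visualise early secretory pathway structures, although the record does not state its specific purpose.
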