Features (pLannotate 1.2.2; 15 found; start..end, strand, type, name):
     26..742     +  CDS            EGFP: EGFP is a basic (constitutively fluorescent) green fluorescent protein published in 1996, derived from Aequorea victoria. It is reported to be a rapidly-maturing weak dimer with moderate acid sensitivity.
    743..777     +  misc_feature   MCS (fragment): multiple cloning site
    782..3877    +  CDS            SEC24D: SC24D_HUMAN - Also known as KIAA0755 From Homo sapiens (Human).
   3950..4033    +  CDS            large T antigen (fragment): large T antigen from SV40 (simian virus 40)
   4056..4177    +  polyA_signal   SV40 poly(A) signal: SV40 polyadenylation signal
   4211..4639    -  rep_origin     f1 ori (sequence partly withheld): f1 bacteriophage origin of replication; arrow indicates direction of (+) strand synthesis
   4666..4770    +  promoter       AmpR promoter: bla
   4772..5129    +  promoter       SV40 promoter: SV40 enhancer and early promoter
   5164..5958    +  CDS            NeoR/KanR: aminoglycoside phosphotransferase from Tn5; aph(3')-II (or nptII); confers resistance to neomycin, kanamycin, and G418 (Geneticin®)
   5979..6131    +  CDS            ble (fragment): BLE_KLEPN - Experimental evidence at protein level: Swiss-Prot protein existence level 1. Binding protein with a strong affinity to the bleomycin family of antibiotics. Binds to CL990; an antimitotic-antibiotic compound. From Klebsiella pneumoniae.
   6190..6237    +  polyA_signal   HSV TK poly(A) signal: herpes simplex virus thymidine kinase polyadenylation signal (Cole and Stacy, 1985)
   6328..6344    -  polyA_signal   bGH poly(A) signal (fragment): bovine growth hormone polyadenylation signal
   6566..7154    +  rep_origin     ori: high-copy-number ColE1/pMB1/pBR322/pUC origin of replication
   7329..7632    +  enhancer       CMV enhancer: human cytomegalovirus immediate early enhancer
   7633..7836    +  promoter       CMV promoter: human cytomegalovirus (CMV) immediate early promoter
>Addgene plasmid #32678 | pEGFP-Sec24D | depositor full sequence | sequence record 38143 | pEGFP-Sec24D sequence 7852 bps
AGATCCGCTAGCACCGGTCGCCACCATGGTGAGCAAGGGCGAGGAGCTGTTCACCGGGGTGGTGCCCATC
CTGGTCGAGCTGGACGGCGACGTAAACGGCCACAAGTTCAGCGTGTCCGGCGAGGGCGAGGGCGATGCCA
CCTACGGCAAGCTGACCCTGAAGTTCATCTGCACCACCGGCAAGCTGCCCGTGCCCTGGCCCACCCTCGT
GACCACCCTGACCTACGGCGTGCAGTGCTTCAGCCGCTACCCCGACCACATGAAGCAGCACGACTTCTTC
AAGTCCGCCATGCCCGAAGGCTACGTCCAGGAGCGCACCATCTTCTTCAAGGACGACGGCAACTACAAGA
CCCGCGCCGAGGTGAAGTTCGAGGGCGACACCCTGGTGAACCGCATCGAGCTGAAGGGCATCGACTTCAA
GGAGGACGGCAACATCCTGGGGCACAAGCTGGAGTACAACTACAACAGCCACAACGTCTATATCATGGCC
GACAAGCAGAAGAACGGCATCAAGGTGAACTTCAAGATCCGCCACAACATCGAGGACGGCAGCGTGCAGC
TCGCCGACCACTACCAGCAGAACACCCCCATCGGCGACGGCCCCGTGCTGCTGCCCGACAACCACTACCT
GAGCACCCAGTCCGCCCTGAGCAAAGACCCCAACGAGAAGCGCGATCACATGGTCCTGCTGGAGTTCGTG
ACCGCCGCCGGGATCACTCTCGGCATGGACGAGCTGTACAAGTCCGGACTCAGATCTCGAGCTCAAGCTT
CGAATTCCACCATGAGTCAACAAGGTTACGTGGCTACACCTCCGTATTCTCAGCCTCAGCCTGGAATAGG
CCTTTCTCCACCTCATTATGGGCACTATGGGGATCCGTCGCACACAGCATCTCCAACAGGTATGATGAAG
CCAGCAGGGCCTTTGGGGGCCACCGCCACTAGGGGAATGTTGCCTCCGGGTCCCCCACCTCCTGGACCCC
ATCAGTTTGGTCAGAATGGAGCTCATGCCACTGGTCACCCTCCCCAAAGATTTCCAGGCCCTCCACCTGT
CAACAATGTGGCATCCTCACATGCACCATACCAACCCTCTGCACAATCTTCTTATCCAGGTCCTATATCC
ACTTCATCTGTCACCCAGCTGGGCAGCCAGCTCAGTGCTATGCAAATCAACAGCTATGGTTCAGGCATGG
CTCCTCCAAGCCAGGGACCCCCTGGCCCTCTGTCAGCCACATCATTGCAGACTCCTCCACGACCTCCACA
GCCTTCCATTTTGCAGCCTGGATCTCAAGTTCTTCCACCACCACCCACCACACTCAATGGTCCTGGTGCC
TCACCTTTGCCTCTACCAATGTACAGACCAGATGGGCTCTCTGGGCCTCCTCCTCCAAATGCCCAGTACC
AGCCCCCACCTCTTCCAGGCCAGACCTTGGGTGCTGGATATCCTCCGCAGCAGGCCAACTCTGGTCCCCA
GATGGCAGGCGCACAACTGTCTTACCCAGGAGGCTTCCCTGGAGGTCCTGCACAGATGGCTGGTCCGCCA
CAGCCCCAGAAGAAGCTGGATCCTGACTCTATCCCTAGCCCAATCCAGGTGATTGAGAATGATAGAGCCA
GCAGAGGAGGACAAGTTTATGCCACCAACACCAGAGGCCAGATCCCTCCCCTGGTCACTACAGATTGCAT
GATACAAGACCAAGGAAATGCCAGTCCTCGATTCATCCGTTGTACAACATACTGTTTTCCATGCACGTCA
GATATGGCTAAGCAAGCTCAGATTCCATTAGCTGCTGTCATCAAGCCCTTTGCCACCATTCCTTCAAATG
AGAGTCCCCTTTACTTGGTAAATCACGGCGAGAGTGGACCAGTCAGATGCAACAGGTGCAAGGCCTACAT
GTGCCCATTTATGCAGTTCATCGAAGGAGGAAGGAGATATCAGTGTGGATTTTGCAACTGTGTGAATGAT
GTTCCACCATTCTATTTCCAACATCTGGACCACATTGGAAGAAGACTGGACCACTATGAGAAACCAGAGT
TATCTCTAGGATCTTATGAATATGTTGCCACTTTGGATTATTGCAGAAAGAGTAAGCCTCCCAACCCACC
AGCCTTTATCTTCATGATTGATGTTTCATATAGTAACATAAAGAATGGACTTGTCAAGCTCATATGTGAA
GAACTGAAGACCATGCTGGAAAAAATTCCAAAGGAAGAGCAAGAAGAGACGTCTGCAATTCGAGTGGGTT
TTATCACATATAACAAAGTTCTCCATTTCTTTAATGTGAAGAGTAATCTGGCCCAGCCTCAGATGATGGT
GGTGACTGATGTTGGAGAAGTCTTTGTTCCTTTGTTGGATGGTTTCCTTGTCAACTATCAAGAATCCCAA
TCTGTGATTCATAATTTGTTGGACCAGATTCCAGACATGTTTGCAGACTCTAATGAAAATGAGACTGTCT
TTGCTTCTGTCATCCAGGCTGGCATGGAAGCACTAAAGGCAGCAGACTGTCCTGGGAAGCTGTTCATCTT
CCATTCTTCCTTGCCAACTGCTGAAGCACCAGGGAAGCTCAAAAACAGAGATGACAAAAAACTGGTTAAT
ACAGACAAAGAGAAGATACTTTTCCAGCCCCAAACAAATGTCTATGACTCATTGGCCAAGGACTGCGTGG
CTCACGGCTGCTCTGTGACACTCTTCCTCTTTCCTAGTCAGTATGTGGACGTGGCCTCGCTGGGGCTGGT
TCCTCAGCTCACTGGAGGAACCCTTTACAAATACAACAATTTCCAGATGCACTTGGATAGACAACAATTT
TTGAACGACCTCAGAAATGATATTGAAAAGAAAATAGGCTTTGATGCTATTATGAGGGTTCGTACCAGCA
CAGGTTTCAGAGCCACTGATTTCTTTGGTGGAATCTTGATGAACAACACCACCGATGTAGAAATGGCTGC
CATCGATTGTGACAAGGCAGTGACCGTGGAGTTCAAGCACGATGACAAACTCAGTGAAGACAGTGGAGCC
TTAATCCAGTGTGCTGTGCTTTACACGACAATCAGTGGTCAAAGAAGACTTCGGATTCACAATCTTGGCT
TAAACTGCAGCTCTCAGCTAGCTGATCTTTATAAGAGCTGTGAGACAGATGCTCTTATCAACTTCTTTGC
CAAGTCAGCTTTTAAAGCAGTTCTCCACCAGCCTTTGAAGGTCATCCGGGAAATTCTAGTTAATCAGACT
GCCCATATGTTGGCATGTTACCGGAAGAATTGTGCAAGTCCTTCTGCAGCAAGCCAGCTTATTCTACCAG
ATTCCATGAAAGTATTGCCAGTGTACATGAATTGCTTGTTGAAAAACTGTGTACTACTCAGCAGACCAGA
GATCTCAACTGATGAACGAGCATACCAGAGACAGCTGGTCATGACCATGGGTGTGGCTGACTCTCAGCTT
TTCTTCTACCCACAACTTCTGCCCATACACACGTTAGATGTCAAGAGTACAATGTTACCTGCTGCCGTTC
GTTGCTCTGAGTCCCGTCTTTCAGAAGAAGGAATATTCTTACTGGCTAATGGTCTACACATGTTCCTGTG
GTTGGGAGTAAGCAGCCCACCAGAACTGATCCAAGGAATATTTAATGTGCCATCTTTTGCACATATCAAC
ACAGATATGACATTGCTGCCTGAAGTGGGAAACCCATACTCTCAACAACTCAGAATGATAATGGGTATTA
TCCAACAAAAGAGGCCATATTCAATGAAGCTCACAATTGTAAAGCAGCGAGAACAACCAGAAATGGTTTT
CCGACAGTTCCTGGTAGAAGACAAAGGACTTTACGGAGGCTCTTCTTATGTGGATTTCCTTTGTTGTGTT
CACAAGGAGATCTGTCAGCTGCTTAATTAATTGAAACTTCTCTGTGATTGATGTTGCATTTCCAAGGAGA
TAATCTCCTTCTTGGTGCCTAATTTTCTAGATCATAATCAGCCATACCACATTTGTAGAGGTTTTACTTG
CTTTAAAAAACCTCCCACACCTCCCCCTGAACCTGAAACATAAAATGAATGCAATTGTTGTTGTTAACTT
GTTTATTGCAGCTTATAATGGTTACAAATAAAGCAATAGCATCACAAATTTCACAAATAAAGCATTTTTT
TCACTGCATTCTAGTTGTGGTTTGTCCAAACTCATCAATGTATCTTAAGGCGTAAATTGTAAGCGTTAAT
ATTTTGTTAAAATTCGCGTTAAATTTTTGTTAAATCAGCTCATTTTTTAACCAATAGGCCGAAATCGGCA
AAATCCCTTATAAATCAAAAGAATAGACCGAGATAGGGT
[37 nt withheld, positions 4310-4346]
AAAGAACGTGGACTCCAACGTCAAAGG
[49 nt withheld, positions 4374-4422]
T
[91 nt withheld, positions 4424-4514]
G
[124 nt withheld, positions 4516-4639]
CAGGTGGCACTTTTCGGGGAAATGTGCGCGGAACCCCTATTTGTTTATTTTTCTAAATACATTCAAATAT
GTATCCGCTCATGAGACAATAACCCTGATAAATGCTTCAATAATATTGAAAAAGGAAGAGTCCTGAGGCG
GAAAGAACCAGCTGTGGAATGTGTGTCAGTTAGGGTGTGGAAAGTCCCCAGGCTCCCCAGCAGGCAGAAG
TATGCAAAGCATGCATCTCAATTAGTCAGCAACCAGGTGTGGAAAGTCCCCAGGCTCCCCAGCAGGCAGA
AGTATGCAAAGCATGCATCTCAATTAGTCAGCAACCATAGTCCCGCCCCTAACTCCGCCCATCCCGCCCC
TAACTCCGCCCAGTTCCGCCCATTCTCCGCCCCATGGCTGACTAATTTTTTTTATTTATGCAGAGGCCGA
GGCCGCCTCGGCCTCTGAGCTATTCCAGAAGTAGTGAGGAGGCTTTTTTGGAGGCCTAGGCTTTTGCAAA
GATCGATCAAGAGACAGGATGAGGATCGTTTCGCATGATTGAACAAGATGGATTGCACGCAGGTTCTCCG
GCCGCTTGGGTGGAGAGGCTATTCGGCTATGACTGGGCACAACAGACAATCGGCTGCTCTGATGCCGCCG
TGTTCCGGCTGTCAGCGCAGGGGCGCCCGGTTCTTTTTGTCAAGACCGACCTGTCCGGTGCCCTGAATGA
ACTGCAAGACGAGGCAGCGCGGCTATCGTGGCTGGCCACGACGGGCGTTCCTTGCGCAGCTGTGCTCGAC
GTTGTCACTGAAGCGGGAAGGGACTGGCTGCTATTGGGCGAAGTGCCGGGGCAGGATCTCCTGTCATCTC
ACCTTGCTCCTGCCGAGAAAGTATCCATCATGGCTGATGCAATGCGGCGGCTGCATACGCTTGATCCGGC
TACCTGCCCATTCGACCACCAAGCGAAACATCGCATCGAGCGAGCACGTACTCGGATGGAAGCCGGTCTT
GTCGATCAGGATGATCTGGACGAAGAGCATCAGGGGCTCGCGCCAGCCGAACTGTTCGCCAGGCTCAAGG
CGAGCATGCCCGACGGCGAGGATCTCGTCGTGACCCATGGCGATGCCTGCTTGCCGAATATCATGGTGGA
AAATGGCCGCTTTTCTGGATTCATCGACTGTGGCCGGCTGGGTGTGGCGGACCGCTATCAGGACATAGCG
TTGGCTACCCGTGATATTGCTGAAGAGCTTGGCGGCGAATGGGCTGACCGCTTCCTCGTGCTTTACGGTA
TCGCCGCTCCCGATTCGCAGCGCATCGCCTTCTATCGCCTTCTTGACGAGTTCTTCTGAGCGGGACTCTG
GGGTTCGAAATGACCGACCAAGCGACGCCCAACCTGCCATCACGAGATTTCGATTCCACCGCCGCCTTCT
ATGAAAGGTTGGGCTTCGGAATCGTTTTCCGGGACGCCGGCTGGATGATCCTCCAGCGCGGGGATCTCAT
GCTGGAGTTCTTCGCCCACCCTAGGGGGAGGCTAACTGAAACACGGAAGGAGACAATACCGGAAGGAACC
CGCGCTATGACGGCAATAAAAAGACAGAATAAAACGCACGGTGTTGGGTCGTTTGTTCATAAACGCGGGG
TTCGGTCCCAGGGCTGGCACTCTGTCGATACCCCACCGAGACCCCATTGGGGCCAATACGCCCGCGTTTC
TTCCTTTTCCCCACCCCACCCCCCAAGTTCGGGTGAAGGCCCAGGGCTCGCAGCCAACGTCGGGGCGGCA
GGCCCTGCCATAGCCTCAGGTTACTCATATATACTTTAGATTGATTTAAAACTTCATTTTTAATTTAAAA
GGATCTAGGTGAAGATCCTTTTTGATAATCTCATGACCAAAATCCCTTAACGTGAGTTTTCGTTCCACTG
AGCGTCAGACCCCGTAGAAAAGATCAAAGGATCTTCTTGAGATCCTTTTTTTCTGCGCGTAATCTGCTGC
TTGCAAACAAAAAAACCACCGCTACCAGCGGTGGTTTGTTTGCCGGATCAAGAGCTACCAACTCTTTTTC
CGAAGGTAACTGGCTTCAGCAGAGCGCAGATACCAAATACTGTCCTTCTAGTGTAGCCGTAGTTAGGCCA
CCACTTCAAGAACTCTGTAGCACCGCCTACATACCTCGCTCTGCTAATCCTGTTACCAGTGGCTGCTGCC
AGTGGCGATAAGTCGTGTCTTACCGGGTTGGACTCAAGACGATAGTTACCGGATAAGGCGCAGCGGTCGG
GCTGAACGGGGGGTTCGTGCACACAGCCCAGCTTGGAGCGAACGACCTACACCGAACTGAGATACCTACA
GCGTGAGCTATGAGAAAGCGCCACGCTTCCCGAAGGGAGAAAGGCGGACAGGTATCCGGTAAGCGGCAGG
GTCGGAACAGGAGAGCGCACGAGGGAGCTTCCAGGGGGAAACGCCTGGTATCTTTATAGTCCTGTCGGGT
TTCGCCACCTCTGACTTGAGCGTCGATTTTTGTGATGCTCGTCAGGGGGGCGGAGCCTATGGAAAAACGC
CAGCAACGCGGCCTTTTTACGGTTCCTGGCCTTTTGCTGGCCTTTTGCTCACATGTTCTTTCCTGCGTTA
TCCCCTGATTCTGTGGATAACCGTATTACCGCCATGCATTAGTTATTAATAGTAATCAATTACGGGGTCA
TTAGTTCATAGCCCATATATGGAGTTCCGCGTTACATAACTTACGGTAAATGGCCCGCCTGGCTGACCGC
CCAACGACCCCCGCCCATTGACGTCAATAATGACGTATGTTCCCATAGTAACGCCAATAGGGACTTTCCA
TTGACGTCAATGGGTGGAGTATTTACGGTAAACTGCCCACTTGGCAGTACATCAAGTGTATCATATGCCA
AGTACGCCCCCTATTGACGTCAATGACGGTAAATGGCCCGCCTGGCATTATGCCCAGTACATGACCTTAT
GGGACTTTCCTACTTGGCAGTACATCTACGTATTAGTCATCGCTATTACCATGGTGATGCGGTTTTGGCA
GTACATCAATGGGCGTGGATAGCGGTTTGACTCACGGGGATTTCCAAGTCTCCACCCCATTGACGTCAAT
GGGAGTTTGTTTTGGCACCAAAATCAACGGGACTTTCCAAAATGTCGTAACAACTCCGCCCCATTGACGC
AAATGGGCGGTAGGCGTGTACGGTGGGAGGTCTATATAAGCAGAGCTGGTTTAGTGAACCGTC
