>Addgene plasmid #32678 | pEGFP-Sec24D | addgene partial sequence | sequence record 44694 | Kan-R 5'-ATCGCGAGCCCATTTATACC-3'
GATTTATCGCGGCCTAGAGCAAGACGTTTCCCGTTGAATATGGCTCATAACACCCCTTGTATTACTGTTT
ATGTAAGCAGACAGTTTTATTGTTCATGACCAAAATCCCTTAACGTGAGTTTTCGTTCCACTGAGCGTCA
GACCCCGTAGAAAAGATCAAAGGATCTTCTTGAGATCCTTTTTTTCTGCGCGTAATCTGCTGCTTGCAAA
CAAAAAAACCACCGCTACCAGCGGTGGTTTGTTTGCCGGATCAAGAGCTACCAACTCTTTTTCCGAAGGT
AACTGGCTTCAGCAGAGCGCAGATACCAAATACTGTCCTTCTAGTGTAGCCGTAGTTAGGCCACCACTTC
AAGAACTCTGTAGCACCGCCTACATACCTCGCTCTGCTAATCCTGTTACCAGTGGCTGCTGCCAGTGGCG
ATAAGTCGTGTCTTACCGGGTTGGACTCAAGACGATAGTTACCGGATAAGGCGCAGCGGTCGGGCTGAAC
GGGGGGTTCGTGCACACAGCCCAGCTTGGAGCGAACGACCTACACCGAACTGAGATACCTACAGCGTGAG
CTATGAGAAAGCGCCACGCTTCCCGAAGGGAGAAAGGCGGACAGGTATCCGGTAAGCGGCAGGGTCGGAA
CAGGAGAGCGCACGAGGGAGCTTCCAGGGGGAAACGCCTGGTATCTTTATAGTCCTGTCGGGTTTCGCCA
CCTCTGACTTGAGCGTCGATTTTTGTGATGCTCGTCAGGGGGGCGGAGCCTATGGAAAAACGCCAGCAAC
GCGGCCTTTTTACGGTTCCTGGCCTTTTGCTGGCCTTTTGCTCACATGTTCTTTCCTGCGTTATCCCCTG
ATTCTGTGGATAACCGTATTACCGCCTTTGAGTGAGCTGATACCGCTCGCCG
