>Addgene plasmid #32678 | pEGFP-Sec24D | addgene partial sequence | sequence record 54814 | EGFP-C 5'-CATGGTCCTGCTGGAGTTCGTG-3'
AGCTGTACAAGTCCGGACTCAGATCTCGAGCTCAAGCTTCGAATTCCACCATGAGTCAACAAGGTTACGT
GGCTACACCTCCGTATTCTCAGCCTCAGCCTGGAATAGGCCTTTCTCCACCTCATTATGGGCACTATGGG
GATCCGTCGCACACAGCATCTCCAACAGGTATGATGAAGCCAGCAGGGCCTTTGGGGGCCACCGCCACTA
GGGGAATGTTGCCTCCGGGTCCCCCACCTCCTGGACCCCATCAGTTTGGTCAGAATGGAGCTCATGCCAC
TGGTCACCCTCCCCAAAGATTTCCAGGCCCTCCACCTGTCAACAATGTGGCATCCTCACATGCACCATAC
CAACCCTCTGCACAATCTTCTTATCCAGGTCCTATATCCACTTCATCTGTCACCCAGCTGGGCAGCCAGC
TCAGTGCTATGCAAATCAACAGCTATGGTTCAGGCATGGCTCCTCCAAGCCAGGGACCCCCTGGCCCTCT
GTCAGCCACATCATTGCAGACTCCTCCACGACCTCCACAGCCTTCCATTTTGCAGCCTGGATCTCAAGTT
CTTCCACCACCACCCACCACACTCAATGGTCCTGGTGCCTCACCTTTGCCTCTACCAATGTACAGACCAG
ATGGGCTCTCTGGGCCTCCTCCTCCAAATGCCCAGTACCAGCCCCCACCTCTTCCAGGCCAGACCTTGGG
TGCTGGATATCCTCCGCAGCAGGCCAACTCTGGTCCCCAGATGGCAGGCGCACAACTGTCTTACCCAGGA
GGCTTCCCTGGAGGTCCTGCACAGATGGCTGGTCCGCCACAGCCCCAGAAGAAGCTGGATCCTGACTCTA
TCCCTAGCCCAATCCAGGTGATTGAGAATGATAGAGCCAGCAGAGGAGGACAAGTTTATGCCACCAACAC
CAGAGGCCAGATCCCTCCCCTGGTCACTACAGATTGCATGATA
